>Addgene plasmid #215165 | Si-rHMT | addgene full sequence | sequence record 430161 | Addgene NGS Result
TGGCGGGCAAACAGTCGTTGCTGATTGGCGTTGCCACCTCCAGTCTGGCCCTGCACGCGCCGTCGCAAAT
TGTCGCGGCGATTAAATCTCGCGCCGATCAACTGGGTGCCAGCGTGGTGGTGTCGATGGTAGAACGAAGC
GGCGTCGAAGCCTGTAAAGCGGCGGTGCACAATCTTCTCGCGCAACGCGTCAGTGGGCTGATCATTAACT
ATCCGCTGGATGACCAGGATGCCATTGCTGTGGAAGCTGCCTGCACTAATGTTCCGGCGTTATTTCTTGA
TGTCTCTGACCAGACACCCATCAACAGTATTATTTTCTCCCATGAAGACGGTACGCGACTGGGCGTGGAG
CATCTGGTCGCATTGGGTCACCAGCAAATCGCGCTGTTAGCGGGCCCATTAAGTTCTGTCTCGGCGCGTC
TGCGTCTGGCTGGCTGGCATAAATATCTCACTCGCAATCAAATTCAGCCGATAGCGGAACGGGAAGGCGA
CTGGAGTGCCATGTCCGGTTTTCAACAAACCATGCAAATGCTGAATGAGGGCATCGTTCCCACTGCGATG
CTGGTTGCCAACGATCAGATGGCGCTGGGCGCAATGCGCGCCATTACCGAGTCCGGGCTGCGCGTTGGTG
CGGATATCTCGGTAGTGGGATACGACGATACCGAAGACAGCTCATGTTATATCCCGCCGTTAACCACCAT
CAAACAGGATTTTCGCCTGCTGGGGCAAACCAGCGTGGACCGCTTGCTGCAACTCTCTCAGGGCCAGGCG
GTGAAGGGCAATCAGCTGTTGCCCGTCTCACTGGTGAAAAGAAAAACCACCCTGGCGCCCAATACGCAAA
CCGCCTCTCCCCGCGCGTTGGCCGATTCATTAATGCAGCTGGCACGACAGGTTTCCCGACTGGAAAGCGG
GCAGTGAGCGCAACGCAATTAATGTAAGTTAGCTCACTCATTAGGCACCGGGATCTCGACCGATGCCCTT
GAGAGCCTTCAACCCAGTCAGCTCCTTCCGGTGGGCGCGGGGCATGACTATCGTCGCCGCACTTATGACT
GTCTTCTTTATCATGCAACTCGTAGGACAGGTGCCGGCAGCGCTCTGGGTCATTTTCGGCGAGGACCGCT
TTCGCTGGAGCGCGACGATGATCGGCCTGTCGCTTGCGGTATTCGGAATCTTGCACGCCCTCGCTCAAGC
CTTCGTCACTGGTCCCGCCACCAAACGTTTCGGCGAGAAGCAGGCCATTATCGCCGGCATGGCGGCCCCA
CGGGTGCGCATGATCGTGCTCCTGTCGTTGAGGACCCGGCTAGGCTGGCGGGGTTGCCTTACTGGTTAGC
AGAATGAATCACCGATACGCGAGCGAACGTGAAGCGACTGCTGCTGCAAAACGTCTGCGACCTGAGCAAC
AACATGAATGGTCTTCGGTTTCCGTGTTTCGTAAAGTCTGGAAACGCGGAAGTCAGCGCCCTGCACCATT
ATGTTCCGGATCTGCATCGCAGGATGCTGCTGGCTACCCTGTGGAACACCTACATCTGTATTAACGAAGC
GCTGGCATTGACCCTGAGTGATTTTTCTCTGGTCCCGCCGCATCCATACCGCCAGTTGTTTACCCTCACA
ACGTTCCAGTAACCGGGCATGTTCATCATCAGTAACCCGTATCGTGAGCATCCTCTCTCGTTTCATCGGT
ATCATTACCCCCATGAACAGAAATCCCCCTTACACGGAGGCATCAGTGACCAAACAGGAAAAAACCGCCC
TTAACATGGCCCGCTTTATCAGAAGCCAGACATTAACGCTTCTGGAGAAACTCAACGAGCTGGACGCGGA
TGAACAGGCAGACATCTGTGAATCGCTTCACGACCACGCTGATGAGCTTTACCGCAGCTGCCTCGCGCGT
TTCGGTGATGACGGTGAAAACCTCTGACACATGCAGCTCCCGGAGACGGTCACAGCTTGTCTGTAAGCGG
ATGCCGGGAGCAGACAAGCCCGTCAGGGCGCGTCAGCGGGTGTTGGCGGGTGTCGGGGCGCAGCCATGAC
CCAGTCACGTAGCGATAGCGGAGTGTATACTGGCTTAACTATGCGGCATCAGAGCAGATTGTACTGAGAG
TGCACCATTGCGGTGTGAAATACCGCACAGATGCGTAAGGAGAAAATACCGCATCAGGCGCTCTTCCGCT
TCCTCGCTCACTGACTCGCTGCGCTCGGTCGTTCGGCTGCGGCGAGCGGTATCAGCTCACTCAAAGGCGG
TAATACGGTTATCCACAGAATCAGGGGATAACGCAGGAAAGAACATGTGAGCAAAAGGCCAGCAAAAGGC
CAGGAACCGTAAAAAGGCCGCGTTGCTGGCGTTTTTCCATAGGCTCCGCCCCCCTGACGAGCATCACAAA
AATCGACGCTCAAGTCAGAGGTGGCGAAACCCGACAGGACTATAAAGATACCAGGCGTTTCCCCCTGGAA
GCTCCCTCGTGCGCTCTCCTGTTCCGACCCTGCCGCTTACCGGATACCTGTCCGCCTTTCTCCCTTCGGG
AAGCGTGGCGCTTTCTCATAGCTCACGCTGTAGGTATCTCAGTTCGGTGTAGGTCGTTCGCTCCAAGCTG
GGCTGTGTGCACGAACCCCCCGTTCAGCCCGACCGCTGCGCCTTATCCGGTAACTATCGTCTTGAGTCCA
ACCCGGTAAGACACGACTTATCGCCACTGGCAGCAGCCACTGGTAACAGGATTAGCAGAGCGAGGTATGT
AGGCGGTGCTACAGAGTTCTTGAAGTGGTGGCCTAACTACGGCTACACTAGAAGGACAGTATTTGGTATC
TGCGCTCTGCTGAAGCCAGTTACCTTCGGAAAAAGAGTTGGTAGCTCTTGATCCGGCAAACAAACCACCG
CTGGTAGCGGTGGTTTTTTTGTTTGCAAGCAGCAGATTACGCGCAGAAAAAAAGGATCTCAAGAAGATCC
TTTGATCTTTTCTACGGGGTCTGACGCTCAGTGGAACGAAAACTCACGTTAAGGGATTTTGGTCATGAAC
AATAAAACTGTCTGCTTACATAAACAGTAATACAAGGGGTGTTATGAGCCATATTCAACGGGAAACGTCT
TGCTCTAGGCCGCGATTAAATTCCAACATGGATGCTGATTTATATGGGTATAAATGGGCTCGCGATAATG
TCGGGCAATCAGGTGCGACAATCTATCGATTGTATGGGAAGCCCGATGCGCCAGAGTTGTTTCTGAAACA
TGGCAAAGGTAGCGTTGCCAATGATGTTACAGATGAGATGGTCAGACTAAACTGGCTGACGGAATTTATG
CCTCTTCCGACCATCAAGCATTTTATCCGTACTCCTGATGATGCATGGTTACTCACCACTGCGATCCCCG
GGAAAACAGCATTCCAGGTATTAGAAGAATATCCTGATTCAGGTGAAAATATTGTTGATGCGCTGGCAGT
GTTCCTGCGCCGGTTGCATTCGATTCCTGTTTGTAATTGTCCTTTTAACAGCGATCGCGTATTTCGTCTC
GCTCAGGCGCAATCACGAATGAATAACGGTTTGGTTGATGCGAGTGATTTTGATGACGAGCGTAATGGCT
GGCCTGTTGAACAAGTCTGGAAAGAAATGCATAAACTTTTGCCATTCTCACCGGATTCAGTCGTCACTCA
TGGTGATTTCTCACTTGATAACCTTATTTTTGACGAGGGGAAATTAATAGGTTGTATTGATGTTGGACGA
GTCGGAATCGCAGACCGATACCAGGATCTTGCCATCCTATGGAACTGCCTCGGTGAGTTTTCTCCTTCAT
TACAGAAACGGCTTTTTCAAAAATATGGTATTGATAATCCTGATATGAATAAATTGCAGTTTCATTTGAT
GCTCGATGAGTTTTTCTAAGAATTAATTCATGAGCGGATACATATTTGAATGTATTTAGAAAAATAAACA
AATAGGGGTTCCGCGCACATTTCCCCGAAAAGTGCCACCTAAATTGTAAGCGTTAATATTTTGTTAAAAT
TCGCGTTAAATTTTTGTTAAATCAGCTCATTTTTTAACCAATAGGCCGAAATCGGCAAAATCCCTTATAA
ATCAAAAGAATAGACCGAGATAGGGT
[37 nt withheld, positions 4087-4123]
AAAGAACGTGGACTCCAACGTCAAAGG
[49 nt withheld, positions 4151-4199]
T
[91 nt withheld, positions 4201-4291]
G
[124 nt withheld, positions 4293-4416]
CCCATTCGCCAATCCGGATATAGTTCCTCCTTTCAGCAAAAAACCCCTCAAGACCCGTTTAGAGGCCCCA
AGGGGTTATGCTAGTTATTGCTCAGCGGTGGCAGCAGCCAACTCAGCTTCCTTTCGGGCTTTGTTAGCAG
CCGGATCTCAGTGGTGGTGGTGGTGGTGCTCGAGCTCGAGTTATCAAGCCGCCGCCGCTTTCTTGCAACA
GGAGCACTTTTCGCTTGCTCCTTTACAAACGCAACCCTGTGCGCATTTAGCGCATGACATCGGACAGCAC
GAGCAACACGCGGCAGCTGCTTTCTTACAAGAATTACACTTACATTCCTTACATTTGCAGGACCCGGTGC
ATGTACAACTTCCACCCGTTGCGCAACTGCACGCGGCAGCAGCCTTTCCTGACCCACCTCCTCCACTTCC
GCCACCACCGCGACCACGCGATGATTGTCTTTGTGCCCGTGCGCGTCCCGAGTTATTGTTGCTTTCTTTA
CTGCTGGAGTCATCTGATTCGTCGCTTTCACCACATGCCAGGGCGTTATAGTTGACGGATTTGATATGCT
TGATTGCAATCAAGATTATTTCCTCTTTCACAATAAGGGTTACGAAATCACATGAGACATCTTGCAGAAT
TCCTTCCACCTTTTCAGGCCCGCCACGATTAATCTTAACCCAACAATATTTGAAAGATTCCAGCAGGGCT
TCGAAGTCCTCGGCGCACGCACAGTCTTCCCACTCACAATCGGAGCTACCACATTCTTTAGCACTTTTCG
TAATACTTTTCAAATGAGACAGCTGGTAGTAATACAATTCCCCTTTCTCGTTTTGCAGCACAAAATAATC
CGGACATACGGAGATAATAGTGCCTCTCTGCGATTCTGGCCCACCACGATTCACTCTTACGAAAGATCCA
ATTAAGTCTTTTAAGAAATCACAATGGAACAAGGACATTCCCATGGCCATGGTATATCTCCTTCTTAAAG
TTAAACAAAATTATTTCTAGAGGGGAATTGTTATCCGCTCACAATTCCCCTATAGTGAGTCGTATTAATT
TCGCGGGATCGAGATCTCGATCCTCTACGCCGGACGCATCGTGGCCGGCATCACCGGCGCCACAGGTGCG
GTTGCTGGCGCCTATATCGCCGACATCACCGATGGGGAAGATCGGGCTCGCCACTTCGGGCTCATGAGCG
CTTGTTTCGGCGTGGGTATGGTGGCAGGCCCCGTGGCCGGGGGACTGTTGGGCGCCATCTCCTTGCATGC
ACCATTCCTTGCGGCGGCGGTGCTCAACGGCCTCAACCTACTACTGGGCTGCTTCCTAATGCAGGAGTCG
CATAAGGGAGAGCGTCGAGATCCCGGACACCATCGAATGGCGCAAAACCTTTCGCGGTATGGCATGATAG
CGCCCGGAAGAGAGTCAATTCAGGGTGGTGAATGTGAAACCAGTAACGTTATACGATGTCGCAGAGTATG
CCGGTGTCTCTTATCAGACCGTTTCCCGCGTGGTGAACCAGGCCAGCCACGTTTCTGCGAAAACGCGGGA
AAAAGTGGAAGCGGCGATGGCGGAGCTGAATTACATTCCCAACCGCGTGGCACAACAAC
Features (pLannotate 1.2.2; 19 found; start..end, strand, type, name):
    930..951     +  protein_bind   CAP binding site: CAP binding activates transcription in the presence of cAMP. E. coli catabolite activator protein
    966..1257    +  CDS            TcR (fragment): tetracycline efflux protein; tet; confers resistance to tetracycline
   1329..1709    -  CDS            YPB1_ECOLX: Protein predicted: Swiss-Prot protein existence level 4. From Escherichia coli.
   1726..1917    +  CDS            rop: Rop protein, which maintains plasmids at low copy number; rop
   2019..2158    +  misc_feature   bom: basis of mobility region from pBR322
   2344..2932    -  rep_origin     ori: high-copy-number ColE1/pMB1/pBR322/pUC origin of replication
   3054..3869    +  CDS            KanR: aminoglycoside phosphotransferase; aph(3')-Ia; confers resistance to kanamycin in bacteria or G418 (Geneticin®) in eukaryotes
   3878..3935    -  promoter       AmpR promoter (fragment): bla
   3988..4416    -  rep_origin     f1 ori (sequence partly withheld): f1 bacteriophage origin of replication; arrow indicates direction of (+) strand synthesis
   4453..4500    -  terminator     T7 terminator: transcription terminator for bacteriophage T7 RNA polymerase
   4508..4557    -  CDS            SET1 (fragment): solubility-enhancement tag derived from T7 phage gene 10B
   4567..4584    -  CDS            9xHis (fragment): 9xHis affinity tag
   4636..4788    -  CDS            MT1E (fragment): MT1E_HUMAN - Experimental evidence at protein level: Swiss-Prot protein existence level 1. Metallothioneins have a high content of cysteine residues that bind various heavy metals; these proteins are transcriptionally regulated by both heavy metals and glucocorticoids. From Homo sapiens (Human).
   5383..5405    -  RBS            RBS: efficient ribosome binding site from bacteriophage T7 gene 10 (Olins and Rangwala, 1989)
   5420..5444    -  protein_bind   lac operator: The lac repressor binds to the lac operator to inhibit transcription in E. coli. This inhibition can be relieved by adding lactose or isopropyl-β-D-thiogalactopyranoside (IPTG). lac repressor encoded by lacI
   5445..5463    -  promoter       T7 promoter: promoter for bacteriophage T7 RNA polymerase
   5485..5764    +  CDS            TcR (fragment): tetracycline efflux protein; tet; confers resistance to tetracycline
   5772..5849    +  promoter       lacI promoter: lacI
   5850..917     +  CDS            lacI (across the origin): lac repressor; lacI; The lac repressor binds to the lac operator to inhibit transcription in E. coli. This inhibition can be relieved by adding lactose or isopropyl-β-D-thiogalactopyranoside (IPTG).
