[The description below was written by a language model from this plasmid's Addgene catalogue record and pLannotate feature annotations shown in this document.]
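Description:
Si-rHMT is a bacterial expression plasmid built on the pET-28a(+) backbone that encodes a silica-binding protein fused to the N-terminus of human metallothionein. It is propagated in E. coli under kanamycin selection (aminoglycoside phosphotransferase gene) and replicates from a ColE1/pBR322-type origin accompanied by the rop gene and bom region. The catalogue lists it as high copy, although rop normally moderates copy number in pET vectors. An f1 phage origin is also present, and short fragments annotated as tetracycline-resistance sequence are pBR322-derived backbone remnants rather than a functional marker.

The fusion gene was cloned between the NcoI and XhoI sites, both retained, and is driven by the T7 promoter with an adjacent lac operator, followed by the T7 gene 10 ribosome binding site and closed by the T7 terminator. The plasmid-borne lacI gene with its own promoter supplies lac repressor, so transcription stays low until an inducer such as IPTG is added in a host that provides T7 RNA polymerase. The feature table identifies the metallothionein portion as matching human MT1E, a cysteine-rich heavy-metal-binding protein. The roughly 600 nt stretch between the ribosome binding site and this segment is unannotated and presumably holds the silica-binding partner, whose source and identity the record does not state. A histidine tag sits downstream of the metallothionein segment, consistent with the C-terminal His tag of the backbone, allowing metal-affinity purification if it is in frame.

The construct is suited to recombinant production of a bifunctional protein combining silica affinity with metal binding. Specific applications are not given in the record.
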