Addgene plasmid #215165: Si-rHMT
Purpose: Encodes the full length of silica binding protein fused at the N-terminus of human metallothionein
Depositing lab: Travis Beddoe & Bhuvana Shanbhag. Depositing organization: La Trobe University.
Backbone
  Vector backbone: pET-28a(+)
  Vector type: Bacterial Expression
Growth in bacteria
  Bacterial resistance: Kanamycin, 50 μg/mL
  Growth temperature: 37°C
  Growth strain: DH5alpha
  Copy number: High Copy
Gene/Insert
  Gene/Insert name: Si-HMT
  Species: H. sapiens (human)
  Promoter: T7 lac
  Cloning method: Restriction Enzyme; 5′ cloning site NcoI (not destroyed); 3′ cloning site XhoI (not destroyed)
  Sequencing primers: 5′ T7 fwd; 3′ T7 Rev
Terms and licenses: Academic/Nonprofit Terms; Industry Terms: Not Available to Industry
How to cite: Si-rHMT was a gift from Travis Beddoe & Bhuvana Shanbhag (Addgene plasmid # 215165 ; http://n2t.net/addgene:215165 ; RRID:Addgene_215165)
